>Addgene plasmid #183454 | pFUGW-shRIIα | addgene full sequence | sequence record 360358 | Addgene NGS Result
CCTACGGCAAGCTGACCCTGAAGTTCATCTGCACCACCGGCAAGCTGCCCGTGCCCTGGCCCACCCTCGT
GACCACCCTGACCTACGGCGTGCAGTGCTTCAGCCGCTACCCCGACCACATGAAGCAGCACGACTTCTTC
AAGTCCGCCATGCCCGAAGGCTACGTCCAGGAGCGCACCATCTTCTTCAAGGACGACGGCAACTACAAGA
CCCGCGCCGAGGTGAAGTTCGAGGGCGACACCCTGGTGAACCGCATCGAGCTGAAGGGCATCGACTTCAA
GGAGGACGGCAACATCCTGGGGCACAAGCTGGAGTACAACTACAACAGCCACAACGTCTATATCATGGCC
GACAAGCAGAAGAACGGCATCAAGGTGAACTTCAAGATCCGCCACAACATCGAGGACGGCAGCGTGCAGC
TCGCCGACCACTACCAGCAGAACACCCCCATCGGCGACGGCCCCGTGCTGCTGCCCGACAACCACTACCT
GAGCACCCAGTCCGCCCTGAGCAAAGACCCCAACGAGAAGCGCGATCACATGGTCCTGCTGGAGTTCGTG
ACCGCCGCCGGGATCACTCTCGGCATGGACGAGCTGTACAAGTAAAGCAATTCGATATCAAGCTTATCGA
TAATCAACCTCTGGATTACAAAATTTGTGAAAGATTGACTGGTATTCTTAACTATGTTGCTCCTTTTACG
CTATGTGGATACGCTGCTTTAATGCCTTTGTATCATGCTATTGCTTCCCGTATGGCTTTCATTTTCTCCT
CCTTGTATAAATCCTGGTTGCTGTCTCTTTATGAGGAGTTGTGGCCCGTTGTCAGGCAACGTGGCGTGGT
GTGCACTGTGTTTGCTGACGCAACCCCCACTGGTTGGGGCATTGCCACCACCTGTCAGCTCCTTTCCGGG
ACTTTCGCTTTCCCCCTCCCTATTGCCACGGCGGAACTCATCGCCGCCTGCCTTGCCCGCTGCTGGACAG
GGGCTCGGCTGTTGGGCACTGACAATTCCGTGGTGTTGTCGGGGAAATCATCGTCCTTTCCTTGGCTGCT
CGCCTGTGTTGCCACCTGGATTCTGCGCGGGACGTCCTTCTGCTACGTCCCTTCGGCCCTCAATCCAGCG
GACCTTCCTTCCCGCGGCCTGCTGCCGGCTCTGCGGCCTCTTCCGCGTCTTCGCCTTCGCCCTCAGACGA
GTCGGATCTCCCTTTGGGCCGCCTCCCCGCATCGATACCGTCGACCTCGAGACCTAGAAAAACATGGAGC
AATCACAAGTAGCAATACAGCAGCTACCAATGCTGATTGTGCCTGGCTAGAAGCACAAGAGGAGGAGGAG
GTGGGTTTTCCAGTCACACCTCAGGTACCTTTAAGACCAATGACTTACAAGGCAGCTGTAGATCTTAGCC
ACTTTTTAAAAGAAAAGGGGGGACTGGAAGGGCTAATTCACTCCCAACGAAGACAAGATATCCTTGATCT
GTGGATCTACCACACACAAGGCTACTTCCCTGATTGGCAGAACTACACACCAGGGCCAGGGATCAGATAT
CCACTGACCTTTGGATGGTGCTACAAGCTAGTACCAGTTGAGCAAGAGAAGGTAGAAGAAGCCAATGAAG
GAGAGAACACCCGCTTGTTACACCCTGTGAGCCTGCATGGGATGGATGACCCGGAGAGAGAAGTATTAGA
GTGGAGGTTTGACAGCCGCCTAGCATTTCATCACATGGCCCGAGAGCTGCATCCGGACTGTACTGGGTCT
CTCTGGTTAGACCAGATCTGAGCCTGGGAGCTCTCTGGCTAACTAGGGAACCCACTGCTTAAGCCTCAAT
AAAGCTTGCCTTGAGTGCTTCAAGTAGTGTGTGCCCGTCTGTTGTGTGACTCTGGTAACTAGAGATCCCT
CAGACCCTTTTAGTCAGTGTGGAAAATCTCTAGCAGAAACCCGCTGATCAGCCTCGACTGTGCCTTCTAG
TTGCCAGCCATCTGTTGTTTGCCCCTCCCCCGTGCCTTCCTTGACCCTGGAAGGTGCCACTCCCACTGTC
CTTTCCTAATAAAATGAGGAAATTGCATCGCATTGTCTGAGTAGGTGTCATTCTATTCTGGGGGGTGGGG
TGGGGCAGGACAGCAAGGGGGAGGATTGGGAAGACAATAGCAGGCATGCTGGGGATGCGGTGGGCTCTAT
GGCTTCTGAGGCGGAAAGAACCAGCTGGGGCTCTAGGGGGTATCCCC
[124 nt withheld, positions 2218-2341]
C
[91 nt withheld, positions 2343-2433]
A
[49 nt withheld, positions 2435-2483]
CCTTTGACGTTGGAGTCCACGTTCTTT
[37 nt withheld, positions 2511-2547]
ACCCTATCTCGGTCTATTCTTTTGATTTATAAGGGATTTTGCCGATTTCGGCCTATTGGTTAAAAAATGA
GCTGATTTAACAAAAATTTAACGCGAATTAATTCTGTGGAATGTGTGTCAGTTAGGGTGTGGAAAGTCCC
CAGGCTCCCCAGCAGGCAGAAGTATGCAAAGCATGCATCTCAATTAGTCAGCAACCAGGTGTGGAAAGTC
CCCAGGCTCCCCAGCAGGCAGAAGTATGCAAAGCATGCATCTCAATTAGTCAGCAACCATAGTCCCGCCC
CTAACTCCGCCCATCCCGCCCCTAACTCCGCCCAGTTCCGCCCATTCTCCGCCCCATGGCTGACTAATTT
TTTTTATTTATGCAGAGGCCGAGGCCGCCTCTGCCTCTGAGCTATTCCAGAAGTAGTGAGGAGGCTTTTT
TGGAGGCCTAGGCTTTTGCAAAAAGCTCCCGGGAGCTTGTATATCCATTTTCGGATCTGATCAGCACGTG
TTGACAATTAATCATCGGCATAGTATATCGGCATAGTATAATACGACAAGGTGAGGAACTAAACCATGGC
CAAGTTGACCAGTGCCGTTCCGGTGCTCACCGCGCGCGACGTCGCCGGAGCGGTCGAGTTCTGGACCGAC
CGGCTCGGGTTCTCCCGGGACTTCGTGGAGGACGACTTCGCCGGTGTGGTCCGGGACGACGTGACCCTGT
TCATCAGCGCGGTCCAGGACCAGGTGGTGCCGGACAACACCCTGGCCTGGGTGTGGGTGCGCGGCCTGGA
CGAGCTGTACGCCGAGTGGTCGGAGGTCGTGTCCACGAACTTCCGGGACGCCTCCGGGCCGGCCATGACC
GAGATCGGCGAGCAGCCGTGGGGGCGGGAGTTCGCCCTGCGCGACCCGGCCGGCAACTGCGTGCACTTCG
TGGCCGAGGAGCAGGACTGACACGTGCTACGAGATTTCGATTCCACCGCCGCCTTCTATGAAAGGTTGGG
CTTCGGAATCGTTTTCCGGGACGCCGGCTGGATGATCCTCCAGCGCGGGGATCTCATGCTGGAGTTCTTC
GCCCACCCCAACTTGTTTATTGCAGCTTATAATGGTTACAAATAAAGCAATAGCATCACAAATTTCACAA
ATAAAGCATTTTTTTCACTGCATTCTAGTTGTGGTTTGTCCAAACTCATCAATGTATCTTATCATGTCTG
TATACCGTCGACCTCTAGCTAGAGCTTGGCGTAATCATGGTCATAGCTGTTTCCTGTGTGAAATTGTTAT
CCGCTCACAATTCCACACAACATACGAGCCGGAAGCATAAAGTGTAAAGCCTGGGGTGCCTAATGAGTGA
GCTAACTCACATTAATTGCGTTGCGCTCACTGCCCGCTTTCCAGTCGGGAAACCTGTCGTGCCAGCTGCA
TTAATGAATCGGCCAACGCGCGGGGAGAGGCGGTTTGCGTATTGGGCGCTCTTCCGCTTCCTCGCTCACT
GACTCGCTGCGCTCGGTCGTTCGGCTGCGGCGAGCGGTATCAGCTCACTCAAAGGCGGTAATACGGTTAT
CCACAGAATCAGGGGATAACGCAGGAAAGAACATGTGAGCAAAAGGCCAGCAAAAGGCCAGGAACCGTAA
AAAGGCCGCGTTGCTGGCGTTTTTCCATAGGCTCCGCCCCCCTGACGAGCATCACAAAAATCGACGCTCA
AGTCAGAGGTGGCGAAACCCGACAGGACTATAAAGATACCAGGCGTTTCCCCCTGGAAGCTCCCTCGTGC
GCTCTCCTGTTCCGACCCTGCCGCTTACCGGATACCTGTCCGCCTTTCTCCCTTCGGGAAGCGTGGCGCT
TTCTCATAGCTCACGCTGTAGGTATCTCAGTTCGGTGTAGGTCGTTCGCTCCAAGCTGGGCTGTGTGCAC
GAACCCCCCGTTCAGCCCGACCGCTGCGCCTTATCCGGTAACTATCGTCTTGAGTCCAACCCGGTAAGAC
ACGACTTATCGCCACTGGCAGCAGCCACTGGTAACAGGATTAGCAGAGCGAGGTATGTAGGCGGTGCTAC
AGAGTTCTTGAAGTGGTGGCCTAACTACGGCTACACTAGAAGAACAGTATTTGGTATCTGCGCTCTGCTG
AAGCCAGTTACCTTCGGAAAAAGAGTTGGTAGCTCTTGATCCGGCAAACAAACCACCGCTGGTAGCGGTG
GTTTTTTTGTTTGCAAGCAGCAGATTACGCGCAGAAAAAAAGGATCTCAAGAAGATCCTTTGATCTTTTC
TACGGGGTCTGACGCTCAGTGGAACGAAAACTCACGTTAAGGGATTTTGGTCATGAGATTATCAAAAAGG
ATCTTCACCTAGATCCTTTTAAATTAAAAATGAAGTTTTAAATCAATCTAAAGTATATATGAGTAAACTT
GGTCTGACAGTTACCAATGCTTAATCAGTGAGGCACCTATCTCAGCGATCTGTCTATTTCGTTCATCCAT
AGTTGCCTGACTCCCCGTCGTGTAGATAACTACGATACGGGAGGGCTTACCATCTGGCCCCAGTGCTGCA
ATGATACCGCGAGACCCACGCTCACCGGCTCCAGATTTATCAGCAATAAACCAGCCAGCCGGAAGGGCCG
AGCGCAGAAGTGGTCCTGCAACTTTATCCGCCTCCATCCAGTCTATTAATTGTTGCCGGGAAGCTAGAGT
AAGTAGTTCGCCAGTTAATAGTTTGCGCAACGTTGTTGCCATTGCTACAGGCATCGTGGTGTCACGCTCG
TCGTTTGGTATGGCTTCATTCAGCTCCGGTTCCCAACGATCAAGGCGAGTTACATGATCCCCCATGTTGT
GCAAAAAAGCGGTTAGCTCCTTCGGTCCTCCGATCGTTGTCAGAAGTAAGTTGGCCGCAGTGTTATCACT
CATGGTTATGGCAGCACTGCATAATTCTCTTACTGTCATGCCATCCGTAAGATGCTTTTCTGTGACTGGT
GAGTACTCAACCAAGTCATTCTGAGAATAGTGTATGCGGCGACCGAGTTGCTCTTGCCCGGCGTCAATAC
GGGATAATACCGCGCCACATAGCAGAACTTTAAAAGTGCTCATCATTGGAAAACGTTCTTCGGGGCGAAA
ACTCTCAAGGATCTTACCGCTGTTGAGATCCAGTTCGATGTAACCCACTCGTGCACCCAACTGATCTTCA
GCATCTTTTACTTTCACCAGCGTTTCTGGGTGAGCAAAAACAGGAAGGCAAAATGCCGCAAAAAAGGGAA
TAAGGGCGACACGGAAATGTTGAATACTCATACTCTTCCTTTTTCAATATTATTGAAGCATTTATCAGGG
TTATTGTCTCATGAGCGGATACATATTTGAATGTATTTAGAAAAATAAACAAATAGGGGTTCCGCGCACA
TTTCCCCGAAAAGTGCCACCTGACGTCGACGGATCGGGAGATCTCCCGATCCCCTATGGTGCACTCTCAG
TACAATCTGCTCTGATGCCGCATAGTTAAGCCAGTATCTGCTCCCTGCTTGTGTGTTGGAGGTCGCTGAG
TAGTGCGCGAGCAAAATTTAAGCTACAACAAGGCAAGGCTTGACCGACAATTGCATGAAGAATCTGCTTA
GGGTTAGGCGTTTTGCGCTGCTTCGCGATGTACGGGCCAGATATACGCGTTGACATTGATTATTGACTAG
TTATTAATAGTAATCAATTACGGGGTCATTAGTTCATAGCCCATATATGGAGTTCCGCGTTACATAACTT
ACGGTAAATGGCCCGCCTGGCTGACCGCCCAACGACCCCCGCCCATTGACGTCAATAATGACGTATGTTC
CCATAGTAACGCCAATAGGGACTTTCCATTGACGTCAATGGGTGGAGTATTTACGGTAAACTGCCCACTT
GGCAGTACATCAAGTGTATCATATGCCAAGTACGCCCCCTATTGACGTCAATGACGGTAAATGGCCCGCC
TGGCATTATGCCCAGTACATGACCTTATGGGACTTTCCTACTTGGCAGTACATCTACGTATTAGTCATCG
CTATTACCATGGTGATGCGGTTTTGGCAGTACATCAATGGGCGTGGATAGCGGTTTGACTCACGGGGATT
TCCAAGTCTCCACCCCATTGACGTCAATGGGAGTTTGTTTTGGCACCAAAATCAACGGGACTTTCCAAAA
TGTCGTAACAACTCCGCCCCATTGACGCAAATGGGCGGTAGGCGTGTACGGTGGGAGGTCTATATAAGCA
GCGCGTTTTGCCTGTACTGGGTCTCTCTGGTTAGACCAGATCTGAGCCTGGGAGCTCTCTGGCTAACTAG
GGAACCCACTGCTTAAGCCTCAATAAAGCTTGCCTTGAGTGCTTCAAGTAGTGTGTGCCCGTCTGTTGTG
TGACTCTGGTAACTAGAGATCCCTCAGACCCTTTTAGTCAGTGTGGAAAATCTCTAGCAGTGGCGCCCGA
ACAGGGACTTGAAAGCGAAAGGGAAACCAGAGGAGCTCTCTCGACGCAGGACTCGGCTTGCTGAAGCGCG
CACGGCAAGAGGCGAGGGGCGGCGACTGGTGAGTACGCCAAAAATTTTGACTAGCGGAGGCTAGAAGGAG
AGAGATGGGTGCGAGAGCGTCAGTATTAAGCGGGGGAGAATTAGATCGCGATGGGAAAAAATTCGGTTAA
GGCCAGGGGGAAAGAAAAAATATAAATTAAAACATATAGTATGGGCAAGCAGGGAGCTAGAACGATTCGC
AGTTAATCCTGGCCTGTTAGAAACATCAGAAGGCTGTAGACAAATACTGGGACAGCTACAACCATCCCTT
CAGACAGGATCAGAAGAACTTAGATCATTATATAATACAGTAGCAACCCTCTATTGTGTGCATCAAAGGA
TAGAGATAAAAGACACCAAGGAAGCTTTAGACAAGATAGAGGAAGAGCAAAACAAAAGTAAGACCACCGC
ACAGCAAGCGGCCGCTGATCTTCAGACCTGGAGGAGGAGATATGAGGGACAATTGGAGAAGTGAATTATA
TAAATATAAAGTAGTAAAAATTGAACCATTAGGAGTAGCACCCACCAAGGCAAAGAGAAGAGTGGTGCAG
AGAGAAAAAAGAGCAGTGGGAATAGGAGCTTTGTTCCTTGGGTTCTTGGGAGCAGCAGGAAGCACTATGG
GCGCAGCGTCAATGACGCTGACGGTACAGGCCAGACAATTATTGTCTGGTATAGTGCAGCAGCAGAACAA
TTTGCTGAGGGCTATTGAGGCGCAACAGCATCTGTTGCAACTCACAGTCTGGGGCATCAAGCAGCTCCAG
GCAAGAATCCTGGCTGTGGAAAGATACCTAAAGGATCAACAGCTCCTGGGGATTTGGGGTTGCTCTGGAA
AACTCATTTGCACCACTGCTGTGCCTTGGAATGCTAGTTGGAGTAATAAATCTCTGGAACAGATTTGGAA
TCACACGACCTGGATGGAGTGGGACAGAGAAATTAACAATTACACAAGCTTAATACACTCCTTAATTGAA
GAATCGCAAAACCAGCAAGAAAAGAATGAACAAGAATTATTGGAATTAGATAAATGGGCAAGTTTGTGGA
ATTGGTTTAACATAACAAATTGGCTGTGGTATATAAAATTATTCATAATGATAGTAGGAGGCTTGGTAGG
TTTAAGAATAGTTTTTGCTGTACTTTCTATAGTGAATAGAGTTAGGCAGGGATATTCACCATTATCGTTT
CAGACCCACCTCCCAACCCCGAGGGGACCCGACAGGCCCGAAGGAATAGAAGAAGAAGGTGGAGAGAGAG
ACAGAGACAGATCCATTCGATTAGTGAACGGATCGGCACTGCGTGCGCCAATTCTGCAGACAAATGGCAG
TATTCATCCACAATTTTAAAAGAAAAGGGGGGATTGGGGGGTACAGTGCAGGGGAAAGAATAGTAGACAT
AATAGCAACAGACATACAAACTAAAGAATTACAAAAACAAATTACAAAAATTCAAAATTTTCGGGTTTAT
TACAGGGACAGCAGAGATCCAGTTTGGTTAATTAAGAAAGGATCCGAAAGAATTCGCCCTTAGATCTCTA
GACAAAAAAGCCAGGAATCAGACTCGTTCATCTCTTGAATGAACGAGTCTGATTCCTGGCGGGAAAGAGT
GGTCTCATACAGAACTTATAAGATTCCCAAATCCAAAGACATTTCACGTTTATGGTGATTTCCCAGAACA
CATAGCGACATGCAAATATTGCAGGGCGCCACTCCCCTGTCCCTCACAGCCATCTTCCTGCCAGGGCGCA
CGCGCGCTGGGTGTTCCCGCCTAGTGACACTGGGCCCGCGATTCCTTGGAGCGGGTTGATGACGTCAGCG
TTCTTAATTAACCCGTGTCGGCTCCAGATCTGGCCTCCGCGCCGGGTTTTGGCGCCTCCCGCGGGCGCCC
CCCTCCTCACGGCGAGCGCTGCCACGTCAGACGAAGGGCGCAGCGAGCGTCCTGATCCTTCCGCCCGGAC
GCTCAGGACAGCGGCCCGCTGCTCATAAGACTCGGCCTTAGAACCCCAGTATCAGCAGAAGGACATTTTA
GGACGGGACTTGGGTGACTCTAGGGCACTGGTTTTCTTTCCAGAGAGCGGAACAGGCGAGGAAAAGTAGT
CCCTTCTCGGCGATTCTGCGGAGGGATCTCCGTGGGGCGGTGAACGCCGATGATTATATAAGGACGCGCC
GGGTGTGGCACAGCTAGTTCCGTCGCAGCCGGGATTTGGGTCGCGGTTCTTGTTTGTGGATCGCTGTGAT
CGTCACTTGGTGAGTAGCGGGCTGCTGGGCTAGCCGGGGCTTTCGTGGCCGCCGGGCCGCTCGGTGGGAC
GGAAGCGTGTGGAGAGACCGCCAAGGGCTGTAGTCTGGGTCCGCGAGCAAGGTTGCCCTGAACTGGGGGT
TGGGGGGAGCGCAGCAAAATGGCGGCTGTTCCCGAGTCTTGAATGGAAGACGCTTGTGAGGCGGGCTGTG
AGGTCGTTGAAACAAGGTGGGGGGCATGGTGGGCGGCAAGAACCCAAGGTCTTGAGGCCTTCGCTAATGC
GGGAAAGCTCTTATTCGGGTGAGATGGGCTGGGGCACCATCTGGGGACCCTGACGTGAAGTTTGTCACTG
ACTGGAGAACTCGGTTTGTCGTCTGTTGCGGGGGCGGCAGTTATGGCGGTGCCGTTGGGCAGTGCACCCG
TACCTTTGGGAGCGCGCGCCCTCGTCGTGTCGTGACGTCACCCGTTCTGTTGGCTTATAATGCAGGGTGG
GGCCACCTGCCGGTAGGTGTGCGGTAGGCTTTTCTCCGTCGCAGGACGCAGGGTTCGGGCCTAGGGTAGG
CTCTCCTGAATCGACAGGCGCCGGACCTCTGGTGAGGGGAGGGATAAGTGAGGCGTCAGTTTCTTTGGTC
GGTTTTATGTACCTATCTTCTTAAGTAGCTGAAGCTCCGGTTTTGAACTATGCGCTCGGGGTTGGCGAGT
GTGTTTTGTGAAGTTTTTTAGGCACCTTTTGAAATGTAATCATTTGGGTCAATATGTAATTTTCAGTGTT
AGACTAGTACCGGTCGCCACCATGGTGAGCAAGGGCGAGGAGCTGTTCACCGGGGTGGTGCCCATCCTGG
TCGAGCTGGACGGCGACGTAAACGGCCACAAGTTCAGCGTGTCCGGCGAGGGCGAGGGCGATGCCA
Features (pLannotate 1.2.2; 31 found; start..end, strand, type, name):
    609..632     +  misc_feature   MCS (fragment): pBluescript multiple cloning site
    632..1220    +  misc_feature   WPRE: woodchuck hepatitis virus posttranscriptional regulatory element
   1157..1738    +  CDS            nef (fragment): NEF_HV1H2 - Experimental evidence at protein level: Swiss-Prot protein existence level 1. Extracellular Nef protein targets CD4(+) T-lymphocytes for apoptosis by interacting with CXCR4 surface receptors. From Human immunodeficiency virus type 1 group M subtype B (isolate HXB2) (HIV-1).
   1745..1925    +  LTR            5' LTR (truncated): truncated 5' long terminal repeat (LTR) from HIV-1
   1948..2172    +  polyA_signal   bGH poly(A) signal: bovine growth hormone polyadenylation signal
   2176..2197    +  promoter       SV40 promoter (fragment): SV40 enhancer and early promoter
   2218..2646    +  rep_origin     f1 ori (sequence partly withheld): f1 bacteriophage origin of replication; arrow indicates direction of (+) strand synthesis
   2660..2989    +  promoter       SV40 promoter: SV40 enhancer and early promoter
   3037..3084    +  promoter       EM7 promoter: synthetic bacterial promoter&nbsp
   3103..3477    +  CDS            BleoR: antibiotic-binding protein; Sh ble from Streptoalloteichus hindustanus; confers resistance to bleomycin, phleomycin, and Zeocin™
   3487..3612    +  CDS            ble (fragment): BLE_KLEPN - Experimental evidence at protein level: Swiss-Prot protein existence level 1. Binding protein with a strong affinity to the bleomycin family of antibiotics. Binds to CL990; an antimitotic-antibiotic compound. From Klebsiella pneumoniae.
   3607..3728    +  polyA_signal   SV40 poly(A) signal: SV40 polyadenylation signal
   3801..3817    -  protein_bind   lac operator: The lac repressor binds to the lac operator to inhibit transcription in E. coli. This inhibition can be relieved by adding lactose or isopropyl-β-D-thiogalactopyranoside (IPTG). lac repressor encoded by lacI
   3825..3855    -  promoter       lac promoter: promoter for the E. coli lac operon
   3870..3891    -  protein_bind   CAP binding site: CAP binding activates transcription in the presence of cAMP. E. coli catabolite activator protein
   3904..3996    -  CDS            lacI (fragment): lac repressor; lacI; The lac repressor binds to the lac operator to inhibit transcription in E. coli. This inhibition can be relieved by adding lactose or isopropyl-β-D-thiogalactopyranoside (IPTG).
   4179..4767    -  rep_origin     ori: high-copy-number ColE1/pMB1/pBR322/pUC origin of replication
   4938..5798    -  CDS            AmpR: β-lactamase; bla; confers resistance to ampicillin, carbenicillin, and related antibiotics
   5799..5903    -  promoter       AmpR promoter: bla
   5962..6014    -  misc_feature   bom (fragment): basis of mobility region from pBR322
   6169..6548    +  enhancer       CMV enhancer: human cytomegalovirus immediate early enhancer
   6549..6748    +  promoter       CMV promoter: human cytomegalovirus (CMV) immediate early promoter
   6766..6946    +  LTR            5' LTR (truncated): truncated 5' long terminal repeat (LTR) from HIV-1
   6993..7118    +  misc_feature   HIV-1 Ψ: packaging signal of human immunodeficiency virus type 1
   7102..7465    +  CDS            HIV-1 gag (fragment): gag protein from human immunodeficiency virus 1; gag
   7611..7844    +  misc_feature   RRE: The Rev response element (RRE) of HIV-1 allows for Rev-dependent mRNA export from the nucleus to the cytoplasm.
   8221..8321    +  CDS            Rev (fragment): human immunodeficiency virus 1 (HIV-1) Rev protein; rev; enhances nuclear export of unspliced and incompletely spliced viral mRNAs
   8371..8488    +  misc_feature   cPPT/CTS: central polypurine tract and central termination sequence of HIV-1
   8636..8850    -  promoter       H1 promoter: human H1 RNA promoter
   8879..10046   +  promoter       UbC promoter: human ubiquitin C promoter
  10059..605     +  CDS            EGFP (across the origin): the original enhanced GFP (Yang et al., 1996) mammalian codon-optimized
