[The description below was written by a language model from this plasmid's Addgene catalogue record and pLannotate feature annotations shown in this document.]
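Description:
pFUGW-shRIIα is a third-generation-style HIV-1 lentiviral transfer plasmid built on the pFUGW-H1 empty vector and designed to knock down the rat PKA regulatory subunit RIIα (Prkar2a). The catalogue purpose and insert fields call the insert an "sgRNA", but the plasmid name, the H1 promoter assignment and the absence of any Cas9 or guide scaffold annotation point to a short hairpin RNA. The hairpin itself is not annotated in the feature table. In bacteria the plasmid replicates from a high-copy ColE1/pUC-type origin and is selected with ampicillin through AmpR. An f1 origin is also present.

The viral genome is transcribed from a CMV enhancer/promoter fused to a truncated 5′ LTR. Downstream lie the Ψ packaging signal with a gag fragment, the RRE for Rev-dependent nuclear export, and the cPPT/CTS. The payload has two units: a human H1 Pol III promoter, annotated in reverse orientation, which drives the shRNA, and a forward-facing human ubiquitin C promoter, which drives EGFP to mark transduced cells. A WPRE follows EGFP to boost expression, and a truncated 3′ LTR and bGH polyadenylation signal close the cassette. A Zeocin-resistance gene (BleoR) under SV40 and EM7 promoters sits outside the LTRs, and the depositor notes that it is therefore not packaged into virus.

The record mentions RIIα coding sequence amplified from rat hippocampal cDNA and lists Prkar2a sequencing primers. However, the sequenced plasmid is only about 40 bp larger than the backbone and shows EGFP, not an RIIα ORF, after the ubiquitin promoter. Those entries probably relate to companion replacement constructs. The associated publication concerns AKAP79, calcineurin and PKA regulation.
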