Addgene plasmid #183454: pFUGW-shRIIα
Purpose: sgRNA targeting rat PKA-RIIα subunits
Depositing lab: Matthew Gold. Depositing organization: University College London. Publication: AKAP79 enables calcineurin to directly suppress protein kinase A activity. Church TW, Tewatia P, Hannan S, Antunes J, Eriksson O, Smart TG, Hellgren Kotaleski J, Gold MG. Elife. 2021 Oct 6;10. pii: 68164. doi: 10.7554/eLife.68164. PubMed 34612814.
Backbone
  Vector backbone: pFUGW-H1 empty vector
  Backbone manufacturer: pFUGW-H1 empty vector was a gift from Sally Temple (Addgene plasmid # 25870 ; http://n2t.net/addgene:25870 ; RRID:Addgene_25870)
  Backbone size w/o insert (bp): 10130
  Vector type: Lentiviral
  Selectable markers: Zeocin ; GFP
Growth in bacteria
  Bacterial resistance: Ampicillin, 100 μg/mL
  Growth temperature: 37°C
  Growth strain: NEB Stable
  Copy number: High Copy
Gene/Insert
  Gene/Insert name: sgRNA targeting rat PKA-RIIα
  gRNA/shRNA sequence: GCCAGGAATCAGACTCGTTCA
  Species: R. norvegicus (rat)
  Entrez Gene: Prkar2a
  Promoter: shRNA: H1 / gene: ubiquitin
  Cloning method: Restriction Enzyme; 5′ cloning site unknown (unknown if destroyed)
  Sequencing primers: 5′ shRNA (H1) - 5'tcgctatgtgttctgggaaa; Prkar2a_bp500_F - 5'GAGATGATGGAGACAACTTTTATGTC; Prkar2a_bp1000_F - 5'GGAGAACTTGCCCTGGTGACCA; 3′ 5'GTTCAGGGGGAGGTGT
Resource information
  A portion of this plasmid was derived from a plasmid made by: We amplified the RIIα coding sequence from a rat hippocampal cDNA library.
Terms and licenses: Academic/Nonprofit Terms; Industry Terms: Not Available to Industry
Depositor comments: Zeo marker is outside the LTRs and will not be packaged into virus.
How to cite: pFUGW-shRIIα was a gift from Matthew Gold (Addgene plasmid # 183454 ; http://n2t.net/addgene:183454 ; RRID:Addgene_183454)
